Addgene plasmid #215228: shRNA_circRERE_1
Purpose: Supression of shcircRERE(4-10)_1 expression
Depositing lab: Sefi Rosenbluh. Depositing organization: Monash University. Publication: Systematic loss-of-function screens identify pathway-specific functional circular RNAs. Liu L, Neve M, Perlaza-Jimenez L, Xi X, Purcell J, Hawdon A, Conn SJ, Zenker J, Tamayo P, Goodall GJ, Rosenbluh J. Nat Cell Biol. 2024 Aug;26(8):1359-1372. doi: 10.1038/s41556-024-01467-y. Epub 2024 Aug 2. PubMed 39095657.
Backbone
  Vector backbone: pLKO.1
  Vector type: Lentiviral
  Selectable markers: Puromycin
Growth in bacteria
  Bacterial resistance: Ampicillin, 100 μg/mL
  Growth temperature: 37°C
  Growth strain: NEB Stable
  Copy number: High Copy
Gene/Insert
  Gene/Insert name: circRERE shRNA 1
  gRNA/shRNA sequence: TGCACTGAACACAGTCCACAA
  Species: H. sapiens (human)
  Entrez Gene: RERE (a.k.a. ARG, ARP, ATN1L, DNB1, NEDBEH)
  Cloning method: Restriction Enzyme; 5′ cloning site unknown (unknown if destroyed)
Terms and licenses: Academic/Nonprofit Terms; Industry Terms: Not Available to Industry
How to cite: shRNA_circRERE_1 was a gift from Sefi Rosenbluh (Addgene plasmid # 215228 ; http://n2t.net/addgene:215228 ; RRID:Addgene_215228)
