[The description below was written by a language model from this plasmid's Addgene catalogue record and pLannotate feature annotations shown in this document.]
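Description:
shRNA_circRERE_1 is a lentiviral shRNA expression plasmid built on the pLKO.1 backbone, designed to knock down a circular RNA derived from the human RERE gene (the purpose field refers to circRERE(4-10), which presumably denotes the exons included in the circle, though the record does not explain the notation). The hairpin is transcribed by RNA polymerase III from the human U6 promoter. The hairpin itself is not annotated in the feature table, but it would sit in the gap between the U6 promoter and the downstream cPPT/CTS element. The record does not state which part of the circRNA the shRNA targets, and the 5′ cloning site is listed as unknown.

The transfer cassette is framed by an RSV promoter-driven truncated 5′ LTR and a self-inactivating ΔU3 3′ LTR. This arrangement allows Tat-independent production of genomic RNA in packaging cells and leaves the integrated provirus without LTR promoter activity. Between the LTRs are the HIV-1 Ψ packaging signal with an adjoining gag fragment, the RRE for Rev-dependent nuclear export, and the cPPT/CTS, which aids nuclear import of the viral genome. A human PGK promoter drives puromycin N-acetyltransferase, so transduced mammalian cells can be selected with puromycin. An SV40 poly(A) signal and SV40 origin lie downstream of the 3′ LTR.

In bacteria the plasmid is maintained through a high-copy ColE1/pUC-type origin and ampicillin resistance, and it also carries an f1 origin and residual lac, T3 and T7 elements from the cloning backbone. It comes from a study using systematic loss-of-function screens to identify functional circular RNAs, and it serves for stable circRERE depletion in human cells.
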