Features (pLannotate 1.2.2; 25 found; start..end, strand, type, name):
    159..284     +  misc_feature   HIV-1 Ψ: packaging signal of human immunodeficiency virus type 1
    268..631     +  CDS            HIV-1 gag (fragment): gag protein from human immunodeficiency virus 1; gag
    777..1010    +  misc_feature   RRE: The Rev response element (RRE) of HIV-1 allows for Rev-dependent mRNA export from the nucleus to the cytoplasm.
   1387..1487    +  CDS            Rev (fragment): human immunodeficiency virus 1 (HIV-1) Rev protein; rev; enhances nuclear export of unspliced and incompletely spliced viral mRNAs
   1537..1777    +  promoter       U6 promoter: RNA polymerase III promoter for human U6 snRNA
   1882..1999    +  misc_feature   cPPT/CTS: central polypurine tract and central termination sequence of HIV-1
   2048..2558    +  promoter       hPGK promoter: human phosphoglycerate kinase 1 promoter
   2580..3179    +  CDS            PuroR: puromycin N-acetyltransferase; pac from Streptomyces alboniger; confers resistance to puromycin
   3222..3305    +  CDS            nef (fragment): NEF_HV1Z2 - Experimental evidence at protein level: Swiss-Prot protein existence level 1. Extracellular Nef protein targets CD4(+) T-lymphocytes for apoptosis by interacting with CXCR4 surface receptors. From Human immunodeficiency virus type 1 group M subtype D (isolate Z2/CDC-Z34) (HIV-1).
   3307..3540    +  LTR            3' LTR (ΔU3): self-inactivating 3' long terminal repeat (LTR) from HIV-1
   3612..3733    +  polyA_signal   SV40 poly(A) signal: SV40 polyadenylation signal
   3773..3908    +  rep_origin     SV40 ori: SV40 origin of replication
   3929..3947    -  promoter       T7 promoter: promoter for bacteriophage T7 RNA polymerase
   3955..4110    +  CDS            lacZα (fragment): LacZα fragment of β-galactosidase; lacZ fragment
   4115..4543    +  rep_origin     f1 ori (sequence partly withheld): f1 bacteriophage origin of replication; arrow indicates direction of (+) strand synthesis
   4596..4700    +  promoter       AmpR promoter: bla
   4701..5561    +  CDS            AmpR: β-lactamase; bla; confers resistance to ampicillin, carbenicillin, and related antibiotics
   5732..6320    +  rep_origin     ori: high-copy-number ColE1/pMB1/pBR322/pUC origin of replication
   6503..6595    +  CDS            lacI (fragment): lac repressor; lacI; The lac repressor binds to the lac operator to inhibit transcription in E. coli. This inhibition can be relieved by adding lactose or isopropyl-β-D-thiogalactopyranoside (IPTG).
   6608..6629    +  protein_bind   CAP binding site: CAP binding activates transcription in the presence of cAMP. E. coli catabolite activator protein
   6644..6674    +  promoter       lac promoter: promoter for the E. coli lac operon
   6682..6698    +  protein_bind   lac operator: The lac repressor binds to the lac operator to inhibit transcription in E. coli. This inhibition can be relieved by adding lactose or isopropyl-β-D-thiogalactopyranoside (IPTG). lac repressor encoded by lacI
   6743..6761    +  promoter       T3 promoter: promoter for bacteriophage T3 RNA polymerase
   6789..7015    +  promoter       RSV promoter: Rous sarcoma virus enhancer/promoter
   7016..112     +  LTR            5' LTR (truncated) (across the origin): truncated 5' long terminal repeat (LTR) from HIV-1
>Addgene plasmid #215228 | shRNA_circRERE_1 | addgene full sequence | sequence record 432739 | Addgene NGS Result
CCTCAATAAAGCTTGCCTTGAGTGCTTCAAGTAGTGTGTGCCCGTCTGTTGTGTGACTCTGGTAACTAGA
GATCCCTCAGACCCTTTTAGTCAGTGTGGAAAATCTCTAGCAGTGGCGCCCGAACAGGGACTTGAAAGCG
AAAGGGAAACCAGAGGAGCTCTCTCGACGCAGGACTCGGCTTGCTGAAGCGCGCACGGCAAGAGGCGAGG
GGCGGCGACTGGTGAGTACGCCAAAAATTTTGACTAGCGGAGGCTAGAAGGAGAGAGATGGGTGCGAGAG
CGTCAGTATTAAGCGGGGGAGAATTAGATCGCGATGGGAAAAAATTCGGTTAAGGCCAGGGGGAAAGAAA
AAATATAAATTAAAACATATAGTATGGGCAAGCAGGGAGCTAGAACGATTCGCAGTTAATCCTGGCCTGT
TAGAAACATCAGAAGGCTGTAGACAAATACTGGGACAGCTACAACCATCCCTTCAGACAGGATCAGAAGA
ACTTAGATCATTATATAATACAGTAGCAACCCTCTATTGTGTGCATCAAAGGATAGAGATAAAAGACACC
AAGGAAGCTTTAGACAAGATAGAGGAAGAGCAAAACAAAAGTAAGACCACCGCACAGCAAGCGGCCGCTG
ATCTTCAGACCTGGAGGAGGAGATATGAGGGACAATTGGAGAAGTGAATTATATAAATATAAAGTAGTAA
AAATTGAACCATTAGGAGTAGCACCCACCAAGGCAAAGAGAAGAGTGGTGCAGAGAGAAAAAAGAGCAGT
GGGAATAGGAGCTTTGTTCCTTGGGTTCTTGGGAGCAGCAGGAAGCACTATGGGCGCAGCGTCAATGACG
CTGACGGTACAGGCCAGACAATTATTGTCTGGTATAGTGCAGCAGCAGAACAATTTGCTGAGGGCTATTG
AGGCGCAACAGCATCTGTTGCAACTCACAGTCTGGGGCATCAAGCAGCTCCAGGCAAGAATCCTGGCTGT
GGAAAGATACCTAAAGGATCAACAGCTCCTGGGGATTTGGGGTTGCTCTGGAAAACTCATTTGCACCACT
GCTGTGCCTTGGAATGCTAGTTGGAGTAATAAATCTCTGGAACAGATTTGGAATCACACGACCTGGATGG
AGTGGGACAGAGAAATTAACAATTACACAAGCTTAATACACTCCTTAATTGAAGAATCGCAAAACCAGCA
AGAAAAGAATGAACAAGAATTATTGGAATTAGATAAATGGGCAAGTTTGTGGAATTGGTTTAACATAACA
AATTGGCTGTGGTATATAAAATTATTCATAATGATAGTAGGAGGCTTGGTAGGTTTAAGAATAGTTTTTG
CTGTACTTTCTATAGTGAATAGAGTTAGGCAGGGATATTCACCATTATCGTTTCAGACCCACCTCCCAAC
CCCGAGGGGACCCGACAGGCCCGAAGGAATAGAAGAAGAAGGTGGAGAGAGAGACAGAGACAGATCCATT
CGATTAGTGAACGGATCTCGACGGTATCGATCACGAGACTAGCCTCGAGCGGCCGCCCCCTTCACCGAGG
GCCTATTTCCCATGATTCCTTCATATTTGCATATACGATACAAGGCTGTTAGAGAGATAATTGGAATTAA
TTTGACTGTAAACACAAAGATATTAGTACAAAATACGTGACGTAGAAAGTAATAATTTCTTGGGTAGTTT
GCAGTTTTAAAATTATGTTTTAAAATGGACTATCATATGCTTACCGTAACTTGAAAGTATTTCGATTTCT
TGGCTTTATATATCTTGTGGAAAGGACGAAACACCGGTGCACTGAACACAGTCCACAACTCGAGTTGTGG
ACTGTGTTCAGTGCATTTTTGAATTCTCGACCTCGAGACAAATGGCAGTATTCATCCACAATTTTAAAAG
AAAAGGGGGGATTGGGGGGTACAGTGCAGGGGAAAGAATAGTAGACATAATAGCAACAGACATACAAACT
AAAGAATTACAAAAACAAATTACAAAAATTCAAAATTTTCGGGTTTATTACAGGGACAGCAGAGATCCAC
TTTGGCCGCGGCTCGAGGGGGTTGGGGTTGCGCCTTTTCCAAGGCAGCCCTGGGTTTGCGCAGGGACGCG
GCTGCTCTGGGCGTGGTTCCGGGAAACGCAGCGGCGCCGACCCTGGGTCTCGCACATTCTTCACGTCCGT
TCGCAGCGTCACCCGGATCTTCGCCGCTACCCTTGTGGGCCCCCCGGCGACGCTTCCTGCTCCGCCCCTA
AGTCGGGAAGGTTCCTTGCGGTTCGCGGCGTGCCGGACGTGACAAACGGAAGCCGCACGTCTCACTAGTA
CCCTCGCAGACGGACAGCGCCAGGGAGCAATGGCAGCGCGCCGACCGCGATGGGCTGTGGCCAATAGCGG
CTGCTCAGCAGGGCGCGCCGAGAGCAGCGGCCGGGAAGGGGCGGTGCGGGAGGCGGGGTGTGGGGCGGTA
GTGTGGGCCCTGTTCCTGCCCGCGCGGTGTTCCGCATTCTGCAAGCCTCCGGAGCGCACGTCGGCAGTCG
GCTCCCTCGTTGACCGAATCACCGACCTCTCTCCCCAGGGGGATCCACCGGAGCTTACCATGACCGAGTA
CAAGCCCACGGTGCGCCTCGCCACCCGCGACGACGTCCCCAGGGCCGTACGCACCCTCGCCGCCGCGTTC
GCCGACTACCCCGCCACGCGCCACACCGTCGATCCGGACCGCCACATCGAGCGGGTCACCGAGCTGCAAG
AACTCTTCCTCACGCGCGTCGGGCTCGACATCGGCAAGGTGTGGGTCGCGGACGACGGCGCCGCGGTGGC
GGTCTGGACCACGCCGGAGAGCGTCGAAGCGGGGGCGGTGTTCGCCGAGATCGGCCCGCGCATGGCCGAG
TTGAGCGGTTCCCGGCTGGCCGCGCAGCAACAGATGGAAGGCCTCCTGGCGCCGCACCGGCCCAAGGAGC
CCGCGTGGTTCCTGGCCACCGTCGGCGTCTCGCCCGACCACCAGGGCAAGGGTCTGGGCAGCGCCGTCGT
GCTCCCCGGAGTGGAGGCGGCCGAGCGCGCCGGGGTGCCCGCCTTCCTGGAGACCTCCGCGCCCCGCAAC
CTCCCCTTCTACGAGCGGCTCGGCTTCACCGTCACCGCCGACGTCGAGGTGCCCGAAGGACCGCGCACCT
GGTGCATGACCCGCAAGCCCGGTGCCTGACGCCCGCCCCACGACCCGCAGCGCCCGACCGAAAGGAGCGC
ACGACCCCATGCATCGGTACCTTTAAGACCAATGACTTACAAGGCAGCTGTAGATCTTAGCCACTTTTTA
AAAGAAAAGGGGGGACTGGAAGGGCTAATTCACTCCCAACGAAGACAAGATCTGCTTTTTGCTTGTACTG
GGTCTCTCTGGTTAGACCAGATCTGAGCCTGGGAGCTCTCTGGCTAACTAGGGAACCCACTGCTTAAGCC
TCAATAAAGCTTGCCTTGAGTGCTTCAAGTAGTGTGTGCCCGTCTGTTGTGTGACTCTGGTAACTAGAGA
TCCCTCAGACCCTTTTAGTCAGTGTGGAAAATCTCTAGCAGTAGTAGTTCATGTCATCTTATTATTCAGT
ATTTATAACTTGCAAAGAAATGAATATCAGAGAGTGAGAGGAACTTGTTTATTGCAGCTTATAATGGTTA
CAAATAAAGCAATAGCATCACAAATTTCACAAATAAAGCATTTTTTTCACTGCATTCTAGTTGTGGTTTG
TCCAAACTCATCAATGTATCTTATCATGTCTGGCTCTAGCTATCCCGCCCCTAACTCCGCCCATCCCGCC
CCTAACTCCGCCCAGTTCCGCCCATTCTCCGCCCCATGGCTGACTAATTTTTTTTATTTATGCAGAGGCC
GAGGCCGCCTCGGCCTCTGAGCTATTCCAGAAGTAGTGAGGAGGCTTTTTTGGAGGCCTAGGGACGTACC
CAATTCGCCCTATAGTGAGTCGTATTACGCGCGCTCACTGGCCGTCGTTTTACAACGTCGTGACTGGGAA
AACCCTGGCGTTACCCAACTTAATCGCCTTGCAGCACATCCCCCTTTCGCCAGCTGGCGTAATAGCGAAG
AGGCCCGCACCGATCGCCCTTCCCAACAGTTGCGCAGCCTGAATGGCGAATGGG
[124 nt withheld, positions 4115-4238]
C
[91 nt withheld, positions 4240-4330]
A
[49 nt withheld, positions 4332-4380]
CCTTTGACGTTGGAGTCCACGTTCTTT
[37 nt withheld, positions 4408-4444]
ACCCTATCTCGGTCTATTCTTTTGATTTATAAGGGATTTTGCCGATTTCGGCCTATTGGTTAAAAAATGA
GCTGATTTAACAAAAATTTAACGCGAATTTTAACAAAATATTAACGCTTACAATTTAGGTGGCACTTTTC
GGGGAAATGTGCGCGGAACCCCTATTTGTTTATTTTTCTAAATACATTCAAATATGTATCCGCTCATGAG
ACAATAACCCTGATAAATGCTTCAATAATATTGAAAAAGGAAGAGTATGAGTATTCAACATTTCCGTGTC
GCCCTTATTCCCTTTTTTGCGGCATTTTGCCTTCCTGTTTTTGCTCACCCAGAAACGCTGGTGAAAGTAA
AAGATGCTGAAGATCAGTTGGGTGCACGAGTGGGTTACATCGAACTGGATCTCAACAGCGGTAAGATCCT
TGAGAGTTTTCGCCCCGAAGAACGTTTTCCAATGATGAGCACTTTTAAAGTTCTGCTATGTGGCGCGGTA
TTATCCCGTATTGACGCCGGGCAAGAGCAACTCGGTCGCCGCATACACTATTCTCAGAATGACTTGGTTG
AGTACTCACCAGTCACAGAAAAGCATCTTACGGATGGCATGACAGTAAGAGAATTATGCAGTGCTGCCAT
AACCATGAGTGATAACACTGCGGCCAACTTACTTCTGACAACGATCGGAGGACCGAAGGAGCTAACCGCT
TTTTTGCACAACATGGGGGATCATGTAACTCGCCTTGATCGTTGGGAACCGGAGCTGAATGAAGCCATAC
CAAACGACGAGCGTGACACCACGATGCCTGTAGCAATGGCAACAACGTTGCGCAAACTATTAACTGGCGA
ACTACTTACTCTAGCTTCCCGGCAACAATTAATAGACTGGATGGAGGCGGATAAAGTTGCAGGACCACTT
CTGCGCTCGGCCCTTCCGGCTGGCTGGTTTATTGCTGATAAATCTGGAGCCGGTGAGCGTGGGTCTCGCG
GTATCATTGCAGCACTGGGGCCAGATGGTAAGCCCTCCCGTATCGTAGTTATCTACACGACGGGGAGTCA
GGCAACTATGGATGAACGAAATAGACAGATCGCTGAGATAGGTGCCTCACTGATTAAGCATTGGTAACTG
TCAGACCAAGTTTACTCATATATACTTTAGATTGATTTAAAACTTCATTTTTAATTTAAAAGGATCTAGG
TGAAGATCCTTTTTGATAATCTCATGACCAAAATCCCTTAACGTGAGTTTTCGTTCCACTGAGCGTCAGA
CCCCGTAGAAAAGATCAAAGGATCTTCTTGAGATCCTTTTTTTCTGCGCGTAATCTGCTGCTTGCAAACA
AAAAAACCACCGCTACCAGCGGTGGTTTGTTTGCCGGATCAAGAGCTACCAACTCTTTTTCCGAAGGTAA
CTGGCTTCAGCAGAGCGCAGATACCAAATACTGTTCTTCTAGTGTAGCCGTAGTTAGGCCACCACTTCAA
GAACTCTGTAGCACCGCCTACATACCTCGCTCTGCTAATCCTGTTACCAGTGGCTGCTGCCAGTGGCGAT
AAGTCGTGTCTTACCGGGTTGGACTCAAGACGATAGTTACCGGATAAGGCGCAGCGGTCGGGCTGAACGG
GGGGTTCGTGCACACAGCCCAGCTTGGAGCGAACGACCTACACCGAACTGAGATACCTACAGCGTGAGCT
ATGAGAAAGCGCCACGCTTCCCGAAGGGAGAAAGGCGGACAGGTATCCGGTAAGCGGCAGGGTCGGAACA
GGAGAGCGCACGAGGGAGCTTCCAGGGGGAAACGCCTGGTATCTTTATAGTCCTGTCGGGTTTCGCCACC
TCTGACTTGAGCGTCGATTTTTGTGATGCTCGTCAGGGGGGCGGAGCCTATGGAAAAACGCCAGCAACGC
GGCCTTTTTACGGTTCCTGGCCTTTTGCTGGCCTTTTGCTCACATGTTCTTTCCTGCGTTATCCCCTGAT
TCTGTGGATAACCGTATTACCGCCTTTGAGTGAGCTGATACCGCTCGCCGCAGCCGAACGACCGAGCGCA
GCGAGTCAGTGAGCGAGGAAGCGGAAGAGCGCCCAATACGCAAACCGCCTCTCCCCGCGCGTTGGCCGAT
TCATTAATGCAGCTGGCACGACAGGTTTCCCGACTGGAAAGCGGGCAGTGAGCGCAACGCAATTAATGTG
AGTTAGCTCACTCATTAGGCACCCCAGGCTTTACACTTTATGCTTCCGGCTCGTATGTTGTGTGGAATTG
TGAGCGGATAACAATTTCACACAGGAAACAGCTATGACCATGATTACGCCAAGCGCGCAATTAACCCTCA
CTAAAGGGAACAAAAGCTGGAGCTGCAAGCTTAATGTAGTCTTATGCAATACTCTTGTAGTCTTGCAACA
TGGTAACGATGAGTTAGCAACATGCCTTACAAGGAGAGAAAAAGCACCGTGCATGCCGATTGGTGGAAGT
AAGGTGGTACGATCGTGCCTTATTAGGAAGGCAACAGACGGGTCTGACATGGATTGGACGAACCACTGAA
TTGCCGCATTGCAGAGATATTGTATTTAAGTGCCTAGCTCGATACATAAACGGGTCTCTCTGGTTAGACC
AGATCTGAGCCTGGGAGCTCTCTGGCTAACTAGGGAACCCACTGCTTAAG
